Addgene plasmid #159866: pCFJ2211 - [1-2] ENTR - Fluor - mMaple3(intron, PATC, no_atg, no_stop)
Purpose: Three-fragment Gateway compatible flourophore for expression in C. elegans
Depositing lab: Christian Froekjaer-Jensen. Depositing organization: King Abdullah University of Science and Technology (KAUST). Publication: Engineering rules that minimize germline silencing of transgenes in simple extrachromosomal arrays in C. elegans. Aljohani MD, El Mouridi S, Priyadarshini M, Vargas-Velazquez AM, Frokjaer-Jensen C. Nat Commun. 2020 Dec 9;11(1):6300. doi: 10.1038/s41467-020-19898-0. PubMed 33298957.
Backbone
  Vector backbone: pDONR221
  Vector type: Worm Expression
Growth in bacteria
  Bacterial resistance: Kanamycin, 50 μg/mL
  Growth temperature: 37°C
  Growth strain: DH5alpha
  Copy number: High Copy
Gene/Insert
  Gene/Insert name: [1-2] ENTR - Fluor - mMaple3(intron, PATC, no_atg, no_stop)
  Species: C. elegans (nematode)
  Mutation: Not applicable
  Cloning method: Gateway Cloning
Terms and licenses: Academic/Nonprofit Terms; Industry Terms: Not Available to Industry
Depositor comments: See www.wormbuilder.org for more information.
How to cite: pCFJ2211 - [1-2] ENTR - Fluor - mMaple3(intron, PATC, no_atg, no_stop) was a gift from Christian Froekjaer-Jensen (Addgene plasmid # 159866 ; http://n2t.net/addgene:159866 ; RRID:Addgene_159866)
