[The description below was written by a language model from this plasmid's Addgene catalogue record and pLannotate feature annotations shown in this document.]
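Description:
pCFJ2211 is a Gateway entry clone built on the pDONR221 backbone and intended as a modular building block for C. elegans transgenes rather than as a stand-alone expression vector. It is maintained in E. coli at high copy from a ColE1/pUC-type origin and selected with kanamycin through an aminoglycoside phosphotransferase gene. The rrnB T1 and T2 terminators typical of the pDONR backbone lie upstream of the cloning region to insulate it from read-through transcription, and a T7 promoter sits just beyond attL2. The short lacI and lacZα matches in the annotation appear to be small backbone remnants.

The insert, flanked by attL1 and attL2, occupies the [1-2] (middle) position of a three-fragment Gateway assembly. In an LR reaction it is combined with a separate promoter entry clone and a 3' entry clone in a destination vector, so this plasmid carries no worm promoter or 3' UTR of its own. The payload encodes mMaple3, a green photoconvertible fluorescent protein of Clavularia origin. According to the name, the coding sequence is interrupted by introns, includes PATCs (periodic An/Tn clusters, a sequence motif associated with resistance to germline silencing in C. elegans), and lacks both a start and a stop codon, which suits in-frame fusion with flanking coding sequence. The attL-flanked region spans nearly 3 kb, and the scattered annotation hits (scleFP fragments followed by an mMaple3 match) are consistent with fluorophore exons separated by long introns, although the feature table does not annotate the introns themselves. The stated purpose is fluorophore expression in C. elegans, and the associated work concerns design rules for reducing germline silencing of transgenes in simple extrachromosomal arrays.
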