Features (pLannotate 1.2.2; 12 found; start..end, strand, type, name):
     33..132     +  protein_bind   attL1: mutant version of attL; recombination site for the Gateway® LR reaction LR Clonase™
    248..385     +  CDS            scleFP2 (fragment): scleFP2 is a fluorescent protein published in 2009, derived from Scleractinia sp. Lizard Island 38.
   1561..1689    +  CDS            scleFP1 (fragment): scleFP1 is a fluorescent protein published in 2009, derived from Scleractinia sp. Lizard Island 38.
   2012..2974    +  CDS            mMaple3: mMaple3 is a photoconvertible green fluorescent protein published in 2014, derived from Clavularia sp..
   3021..3120    -  protein_bind   attL2: mutant version of attL; recombination site for the Gateway® LR reaction LR Clonase™
   3138..3156    -  promoter       T7 promoter: promoter for bacteriophage T7 RNA polymerase
   3290..4099    +  CDS            KanR: aminoglycoside phosphotransferase; aph(3')-Ia; confers resistance to kanamycin in bacteria or G418 (Geneticin®) in eukaryotes
   4246..4834    +  rep_origin     ori: high-copy-number ColE1/pMB1/pBR322/pUC origin of replication
   5017..5109    +  CDS            lacI (fragment): lac repressor; lacI; The lac repressor binds to the lac operator to inhibit transcription in E. coli. This inhibition can be relieved by adding lactose or isopropyl-β-D-thiogalactopyranoside (IPTG).
   5164..5191    -  terminator     rrnB T2 terminator: transcription terminator T2 from the E. coli rrnB gene
   5323..5366    +  terminator     rrnB T1 terminator: Escherichia coli rrnB; transcription terminator T1 from the E. coli rrnB gene
   5413..17      -  CDS            lacZα (fragment) (across the origin): LacZα fragment of β-galactosidase; lacZ fragment
>Addgene plasmid #159866 | pCFJ2211 - [1-2] ENTR - Fluor - mMaple3(intron, PATC, no_atg, no_stop) | addgene full sequence | sequence record 318053 | Addgene NGS Result
GTAAAACGACGGCCAGTCTTAAGCTCGGGCCCCAAATAATGATTTTATTTTGACTGATAGTGACCTGTTC
GTTGCAACAAATTGATGAGCAATGCTTTTTTATAATGCCAACTTTGTACAAAAAAGCAGGCTCGGCCGGC
AGTACTAGCGGTGGCAGTGGAGGTACCGGCGGAAGCAGTGTCTCCAAGGTAACACTTAGTTTTTGTTGCT
CTGTTTAAAAATTAATTTTAAGGGAGAGGAGACTATCATGTCCGTCATCAAGCCAGACATGAAGATCAAG
CTCCGTATGGAGGGAAACGTCAACGGACACGCCTTCGTCATCGAGGGAGAGGGATCCGGAAAGCCATTCG
AGGGAATCCAAACCATCGACCTCGAGGTCAAGGTAAGTTTTCTGTTGAACGGCTGAAAAATCGATATTTT
GAGCGAAAAAAGCCGGAAAAATGGATTTTATCGGATAAAATTTGATTTTTTGAGCTGAGAAATGCCTTTA
TAGACGAATTTCCTTGTCAAATTGTTAAAAACTGCAAAATTTGCCAAAAAAAAAGCATTTTTTATATTTT
TTTTTACAAAAAATTCCACAAAAATGGCAAAATTTGACTAAAAATGCCAATTTTGTCGTTTTCTCCGTGC
CACAGCGGCCGAAAATCGATTTTTAAGCGATTTTCGGGTGAAAAAGTGTAAAAACCGACTGAAAATCCAG
CTGAAAACGACAAAAACGGTAAGTTTTAGCTAATTTTCACCTTTTTTTCGATATTTTTTTACTAAAAAAA
AACCGAAAAATTGAGTTTTTTTCAAATTTCTGCAAAAATTCTGCAATTTTAGCAATTTCCATACTATTTT
GACGCCGAAAAAGCTTAAAAATATGATTTTTAGAGGTTTTTAATGGAAAATTCATGGATTTTTCAAATTT
TTCCACGAAAATCATTGAAAAATTTGAAAAAATTGATTTCCTATTCAAAGTTCTAGCTAAAAACTGCAAT
TTTAGCAATTTCCATACTATTTTAGTACTGAAAAAGCCTAAAAATGTGATTTTCAGAGGATTTCAATGGA
AAATTCATGGATTTTTCCAATTTTTCAATGAAAACCATTGAAAAACCCTGGAAAATTGAGTTTTTCTTCA
AAGTTTAGGAAATTTATGAGAATTTTTGAATAAAAAATTTTTAAATTTGAAAAAAATTCTCATAAATTTC
GTAAACTTTTAATAAAAACTCAATTTTTCCGATTTTTTTCGATGATTTTCACTAAAAAATTGGAAAAATT
CATCAATTTCCTATTGAAAACCTCTAAAAATTATATTTTTTTTGCTTTTCCGACGTCAAAATAGTATGGA
AAATGCTAAAATTGCAGAATTTTTCCAGAAATTTGAAGAAAAAACTCAATTTTTTCCGTTTTTTCAATGA
TTTTCATGAAAAAATTGGAAAATTTTGTAAATTTTCCATTGAAAACCTCTGAAAATTTGGAAATTTTCGA
ATTTAAATGTTTAAAAAAAATTGAATATTTTGCGAGTTTTTGAATTTTTTTTGAGAATTTTTGAATTTTT
TTCACCCAAAATTTTTTCAATTAGATTTTCAGGAGGGAGCCCCACTCCCATTCGCCTACGACATCCTCAC
CACCGCCTTCCACTACGGAAACCGTGTCTTCACCAAGTACCCACGAAAGATCCCAGACTACTTCAAGCAA
TCCTTCCCAGGTAAGTTATGTCTACCTGCCTGCCTACCGCCTAAATTTTTTGTGAAGTTTCTTCAAAAAA
TCCAGAAAAAAAAACAATTTTCATACGATTTTTTCCCTTAAAATTGTGAATTTTCATGCTTTTTAGCCCC
AAAAGTCATTATTTGAGAAAAAATTTCATACAAAAAAGTTTTGAGAAATACACAATTTTTTAAATGTAAT
TTTCAAATTTTCAATTTTCAACTAGAAAATTCACAAAACTTGTAAATTTTGGACCAAAACATTTATACAA
TTACTTTTTTTGAATCTAATAACTACAATAACTACAAATTTAACATTTTCAGAGGGATACTCCTGGGAGC
GTTCCATGACCTACGAGGACGGAGGAATCTGCAACGCCACCAACGACATCACCATGGAGGAGGACTCCTT
CATCAACAAGATCCACTTCAAGGGAACCAACTTCCCACCAAACGGACCAGTCATGCAAAAGCGTACCGTC
GGATGGGAGGTTTCCACCGAGAAGGTAAGTTCTTTTTTTGAAAAGTGCAGTTTGTAGTCTAATTTTCATT
TATTTTCTTTTTAAAAAACGCATCAATTTTTAAATATTTTGGGACAAAATCCGAAAACTGTACTAATTTG
TAGTTTGTAAAATTAAAAAAAAAACGCAAAAAAATGTTTTCAAAAATGCTTAGAATAAAAATAAAATTTC
TAAAAAATTGAACAAAATAAACATTTAAAAATTCAAAAAGTTTGAAAAAATGCAAAGTTTTTTAATGCAA
AAAATATTTAATGTTTAAACAAATTTAAAAAATGTTGTAAGAATATGTTTAGAGACAGTTTTTAAATGTT
AAATTGCAAAAAAAAAAAGCAAAAAAAAATTTGAAAAATGTAACAGAAAATTTTAATTAAAAAAGTCGTG
TTTTTTTCAAACCTGCAATTCTTTGTAATTTTATTTATAAAGAGAAACAAATCAAATTGTATATTACGAA
AAACGATACTAAAATTCGAAAATTTGCGGTTTTTTGCGTAAAAAATACGGTTCCGTAATTTTCAGATGTA
CGTCCGTGACGGAGTCCTCAAGGGTGACGTCAAGATGAAGCTCCTCCTCAAGGGAGGATCCCACTACCGT
TGCGACTTCCGTACCACCTACAAGGTCAAGCAAAAGGCCGTCAAGCTCCCAAAGGCCCACTTCGTCGACC
ACCGTATCGAGATCCTCTCCCACGACAAGGACTACAACAAGGTCAAGCTCTACGAGCACGCCGTCGCCCG
TAACTCCACCGACTCCATGGACGAGCTCTACAAGGGTGGCACAGGAGGAACGGGCGGTAGTGGAGGCACT
GGTGCCGGCAACCCAGCTTTCTTGTACAAAGTTGGCATTATAAGAAAGCATTGCTTATCAATTTGTTGCA
ACGAACAGGTCACTATCAGTCAAAATAAAATCATTATTTGCCATCCAGCTGATATCCCCTATAGTGAGTC
GTATTACATGGTCATAGCTGTTTCCTGGCAGCTCTGGCCCGTGTCTCAAAATCTCTGATGTTACATTGCA
CAAGATAAAAATATATCATCATGAACAATAAAACTGTCTGCTTACATAAACAGTAATACAAGGGGTGTTA
TGAGCCATATTCAACGGGAAACGTCGAGGCCGCGATTAAATTCCAACATGGATGCTGATTTATATGGGTA
TAAATGGGCTCGCGATAATGTCGGGCAATCAGGTGCGACAATCTATCGCTTGTATGGGAAGCCCGATGCG
CCAGAGTTGTTTCTGAAACATGGCAAAGGTAGCGTTGCCAATGATGTTACAGATGAGATGGTCAGACTAA
ACTGGCTGACGGAATTTATGCCTCTTCCGACCATCAAGCATTTTATCCGTACTCCTGATGATGCATGGTT
ACTCACCACTGCGATCCCCGGAAAAACAGCATTCCAGGTATTAGAAGAATATCCTGATTCAGGTGAAAAT
ATTGTTGATGCGCTGGCAGTGTTCCTGCGCCGGTTGCATTCGATTCCTGTTTGTAATTGTCCTTTTAACA
GCGATCGCGTATTTCGCCTCGCTCAGGCGCAATCACGAATGAATAACGGTTTGGTTGATGCGAGTGATTT
TGATGACGAGCGTAATGGCTGGCCTGTTGAACAAGTCTGGAAAGAAATGCATAAACTTTTGCCATTCTCA
CCGGATTCAGTCGTCACTCATGGTGATTTCTCACTTGATAACCTTATTTTTGACGAGGGGAAATTAATAG
GTTGTATTGATGTTGGACGAGTCGGAATCGCAGACCGATACCAGGATCTTGCCATCCTATGGAACTGCCT
CGGTGAGTTTTCTCCTTCATTACAGAAACGGCTTTTTCAAAAATATGGTATTGATAATCCTGATATGAAT
AAATTGCAGTTTCATTTGATGCTCGATGAGTTTTTCTAATCAGAATTGGTTAATTGGTTGTAACACTGGC
AGAGCATTACGCTGACTTGACGGGACGGCGCAAGCTCATGACCAAAATCCCTTAACGTGAGTTACGCGTC
GTTCCACTGAGCGTCAGACCCCGTAGAAAAGATCAAAGGATCTTCTTGAGATCCTTTTTTTCTGCGCGTA
ATCTGCTGCTTGCAAACAAAAAAACCACCGCTACCAGCGGTGGTTTGTTTGCCGGATCAAGAGCTACCAA
CTCTTTTTCCGAAGGTAACTGGCTTCAGCAGAGCGCAGATACCAAATACTGTTCTTCTAGTGTAGCCGTA
GTTAGGCCACCACTTCAAGAACTCTGTAGCACCGCCTACATACCTCGCTCTGCTAATCCTGTTACCAGTG
GCTGCTGCCAGTGGCGATAAGTCGTGTCTTACCGGGTTGGACTCAAGACGATAGTTACCGGATAAGGCGC
AGCGGTCGGGCTGAACGGGGGGTTCGTGCACACAGCCCAGCTTGGAGCGAACGACCTACACCGAACTGAG
ATACCTACAGCGTGAGCTATGAGAAAGCGCCACGCTTCCCGAAGGGAGAAAGGCGGACAGGTATCCGGTA
AGCGGCAGGGTCGGAACAGGAGAGCGCACGAGGGAGCTTCCAGGGGGAAACGCCTGGTATCTTTATAGTC
CTGTCGGGTTTCGCCACCTCTGACTTGAGCGTCGATTTTTGTGATGCTCGTCAGGGGGGCGGAGCCTATG
GAAAAACGCCAGCAACGCGGCCTTTTTACGGTTCCTGGCCTTTTGCTGGCCTTTTGCTCACATGTTCTTT
CCTGCGTTATCCCCTGATTCTGTGGATAACCGTATTACCGCCTTTGAGTGAGCTGATACCGCTCGCCGCA
GCCGAACGACCGAGCGCAGCGAGTCAGTGAGCGAGGAAGCGGAAGAGCGCCCAATACGCAAACCGCCTCT
CCCCGCGCGTTGGCCGATTCATTAATGCAGCTGGCACGACAGGTTTCCCGACTGGAAAGCGGGCAGTGAG
CGCAACGCAATTAATACGCGTACCGCTAGCCAGGAAGAGTTTGTAGAAACGCAAAAAGGCCATCCGTCAG
GATGGCCTTCTGCTTAGTTTGATGCCTGGCAGTTTATGGCGGGCGTCCTGCCCGCCACCCTCCGGGCCGT
TGCTTCACAACGTTCAAATCCGCTCCCGGCGGATTTGTCCTACTCAGGAGAGCGTTCACCGACAAACAAC
AGATAAAACGAAAGGCCCAGTCTTCCGACTGAGCCTTTCGTTTTATTTGATGCCTGGCAGTTCCCTACTC
TCGCGTTAACGCTAGCATGGATGTTTTCCCAGTCACGACGTT
